>Addgene plasmid #240265 | pcDNA3.1+_SRE_luciferase | addgene full sequence | sequence record 487182 | Addgene NGS Result
GACGGATCGGGAGATCTCCCGATCCCCTATGGTGCACTCTCAGTACAATCTGCTCTGATGCCGCATAGTT
AAGCCAGTATCTGCTCCCTGCTTGTGTGTTGGAGGTCGCTGAGTAGTGCGCGAGCAAAATTTAAGCTACA
ACAAGGCAAGGCTTGACCGACAATTGCATGAAGAATCTGCTTAGGGTTAGGCGTTTTGCGCTGCTTCGCG
ATGTACGGGCCAGATATACGCGTTAGGATGTCCATATTAGGACATCTAGGATGTCCATATTAGGACATCT
AGGATGTCCATATTAGGACATCTAGGATGTCCATATTAGGACATCTAGGATGTCCATATTAGGACATCTA
GATCTGGCCTCGGCGGCCAAGCTTAGACACTAGAGGGTATATAATGGAAGCTCGACTTCCAGCTTGGCAA
TCCGGTACTGGGATCCTAATACGACTCACTATAGGGAGACCCAAGCTGGATGGAAGATGCCAAAAACATT
AAGAAGGGCCCAGCGCCATTCTACCCACTCGAAGACGGGACCGCCGGCGAGCAGCTGCACAAAGCCATGA
AGCGCTACGCCCTGGTGCCCGGCACCATCGCCTTTACCGACGCACATATCGAGGTGGACATTACCTACGC
CGAGTACTTCGAGATGAGCGTTCGGCTGGCAGAAGCTATGAAGCGCTATGGGCTGAATACAAACCATCGG
ATCGTGGTGTGCAGCGAGAATAGCTTGCAGTTCTTCATGCCCGTGTTGGGTGCCCTGTTCATCGGTGTGG
CTGTGGCCCCAGCTAACGACATCTACAACGAGCGCGAGCTGCTGAACAGCATGGGCATCAGCCAGCCCAC
CGTCGTATTCGTGAGCAAGAAAGGGCTGCAAAAGATCCTCAACGTGCAAAAGAAGCTACCGATCATACAA
AAGATCATCATCATGGATAGCAAGACCGACTACCAGGGCTTCCAAAGCATGTACACCTTCGTGACTTCCC
ATTTGCCACCCGGCTTCAACGAGTACGACTTCGTGCCCGAGAGCTTCGACCGGGACAAAACCATCGCCCT
GATCATGAACAGTAGTGGCAGTACCGGATTGCCCAAGGGCGTAGCCCTACCGCACCGCACCGCTTGTGTC
CGATTCAGTCATGCCCGCGACCCCATCTTCGGCAACCAGATCATCCCCGACACCGCTATCCTCAGCGTGG
TGCCATTTCACCACGGCTTCGGCATGTTCACCACGCTGGGCTACTTGATCTGCGGCTTTCGGGTCGTGCT
CATGTACCGCTTCGAGGAGGAGCTATTCTTGCGCAGCTTGCAAGACTATAAGATTCAATCTGCCCTGCTG
GTGCCCACACTATTTAGCTTCTTCGCTAAGAGCACTCTCATCGACAAGTACGACCTAAGCAACTTGCACG
AGATCGCCAGCGGCGGGGCGCCGCTCAGCAAGGAGGTAGGTGAGGCCGTGGCCAAACGCTTCCACCTACC
AGGCATCCGCCAGGGCTACGGCCTGACAGAAACAACCAGCGCCATTCTGATCACCCCCGAAGGGGACGAC
AAGCCTGGCGCAGTAGGCAAGGTGGTGCCCTTCTTCGAGGCTAAGGTGGTGGACTTGGACACCGGTAAGA
CACTGGGTGTGAACCAGCGCGGCGAGCTGTGCGTCCGTGGCCCCATGATCATGAGCGGCTACGTTAACAA
CCCCGAGGCTACAAACGCTCTCATCGACAAGGACGGCTGGCTGCACAGCGGCGACATCGCCTACTGGGAC
GAGGACGAGCACTTCTTCATCGTGGACCGGCTGAAGAGCCTGATCAAATACAAGGGCTACCAGGTAGCCC
CAGCCGAACTGGAGAGCATCCTGCTGCAACACCCCAACATCTTCGACGCCGGGGTCGCCGGCCTGCCCGA
CGACGATGCCGGCGAGCTGCCCGCCGCAGTCGTCGTGCTGGAACACGGTAAAACCATGACCGAGAAGGAG
ATCGTGGACTATGTGGCCAGCCAGGTTACAACCGCCAAGAAGCTGCGCGGTGGTGTTGTGTTCGTGGACG
AGGTGCCTAAAGGACTGACCGGCAAGTTGGACGCCCGCAAGATCCGCGAGATTCTCATTAAGGCCAAGAA
GGGCGGCAAGATCGCCGTGTCGACTGTTTAAGTCTAGAGGGCCCGTTTAAACCCGCTGATCAGCCTCGAC
TGTGCCTTCTAGTTGCCAGCCATCTGTTGTTTGCCCCTCCCCCGTGCCTTCCTTGACCCTGGAAGGTGCC
ACTCCCACTGTCCTTTCCTAATAAAATGAGGAAATTGCATCGCATTGTCTGAGTAGGTGTCATTCTATTC
TGGGGGGTGGGGTGGGGCAGGACAGCAAGGGGGAGGATTGGGAAGACAATAGCAGGCATGCTGGGGATGC
GGTGGGCTCTATGGCTTCTGAGGCGGAAAGAACCAGCTGGGGCTCTAGGGGGTATCCCC
[124 nt withheld, positions 2440-2563]
C
[91 nt withheld, positions 2565-2655]
A
[49 nt withheld, positions 2657-2705]
CCTTTGACGTTGGAGTCCACGTTCTTT
[37 nt withheld, positions 2733-2769]
ACCCTATCTCGGTCTATTCTTTTGATTTATAAGGGATTTTGCCGATTTCGGCCTATTGGTTAAAAAATGA
GCTGATTTAACAAAAATTTAACGCGAATTAATTCTGTGGAATGTGTGTCAGTTAGGGTGTGGAAAGTCCC
CAGGCTCCCCAGCAGGCAGAAGTATGCAAAGCATGCATCTCAATTAGTCAGCAACCAGGTGTGGAAAGTC
CCCAGGCTCCCCAGCAGGCAGAAGTATGCAAAGCATGCATCTCAATTAGTCAGCAACCATAGTCCCGCCC
CTAACTCCGCCCATCCCGCCCCTAACTCCGCCCAGTTCCGCCCATTCTCCGCCCCATGGCTGACTAATTT
TTTTTATTTATGCAGAGGCCGAGGCCGCCTCTGCCTCTGAGCTATTCCAGAAGTAGTGAGGAGGCTTTTT
TGGAGGCCTAGGCTTTTGCAAAAAGCTCCCGGGAGCTTGTATATCCATTTTCGGATCTGATCAAGAGACA
GGATGAGGATCGTTTCGCATGATTGAACAAGATGGATTGCACGCAGGTTCTCCGGCCGCTTGGGTGGAGA
GGCTATTCGGCTATGACTGGGCACAACAGACAATCGGCTGCTCTGATGCCGCCGTGTTCCGGCTGTCAGC
GCAGGGGCGCCCGGTTCTTTTTGTCAAGACCGACCTGTCCGGTGCCCTGAATGAACTGCAGGACGAGGCA
GCGCGGCTATCGTGGCTGGCCACGACGGGCGTTCCTTGCGCAGCTGTGCTCGACGTTGTCACTGAAGCGG
GAAGGGACTGGCTGCTATTGGGCGAAGTGCCGGGGCAGGATCTCCTGTCATCTCACCTTGCTCCTGCCGA
GAAAGTATCCATCATGGCTGATGCAATGCGGCGGCTGCATACGCTTGATCCGGCTACCTGCCCATTCGAC
CACCAAGCGAAACATCGCATCGAGCGAGCACGTACTCGGATGGAAGCCGGTCTTGTCGATCAGGATGATC
TGGACGAAGAGCATCAGGGGCTCGCGCCAGCCGAACTGTTCGCCAGGCTCAAGGCGCGCATGCCCGACGG
CGAGGATCTCGTCGTGACCCATGGCGATGCCTGCTTGCCGAATATCATGGTGGAAAATGGCCGCTTTTCT
GGATTCATCGACTGTGGCCGGCTGGGTGTGGCGGACCGCTATCAGGACATAGCGTTGGCTACCCGTGATA
TTGCTGAAGAGCTTGGCGGCGAATGGGCTGACCGCTTCCTCGTGCTTTACGGTATCGCCGCTCCCGATTC
GCAGCGCATCGCCTTCTATCGCCTTCTTGACGAGTTCTTCTGAGCGGGACTCTGGGGTTCGAAATGACCG
ACCAAGCGACGCCCAACCTGCCATCACGAGATTTCGATTCCACCGCCGCCTTCTATGAAAGGTTGGGCTT
CGGAATCGTTTTCCGGGACGCCGGCTGGATGATCCTCCAGCGCGGGGATCTCATGCTGGAGTTCTTCGCC
CACCCCAACTTGTTTATTGCAGCTTATAATGGTTACAAATAAAGCAATAGCATCACAAATTTCACAAATA
AAGCATTTTTTTCACTGCATTCTAGTTGTGGTTTGTCCAAACTCATCAATGTATCTTATCATGTCTGTAT
ACCGTCGACCTCTAGCTAGAGCTTGGCGTAATCATGGTCATAGCTGTTTCCTGTGTGAAATTGTTATCCG
CTCACAATTCCACACAACATACGAGCCGGAAGCATAAAGTGTAAAGCCTGGGGTGCCTAATGAGTGAGCT
AACTCACATTAATTGCGTTGCGCTCACTGCCCGCTTTCCAGTCGGGAAACCTGTCGTGCCAGCTGCATTA
ATGAATCGGCCAACGCGCGGGGAGAGGCGGTTTGCGTATTGGGCGCTCTTCCGCTTCCTCGCTCACTGAC
TCGCTGCGCTCGGTCGTTCGGCTGCGGCGAGCGGTATCAGCTCACTCAAAGGCGGTAATACGGTTATCCA
CAGAATCAGGGGATAACGCAGGAAAGAACATGTGAGCAAAAGGCCAGCAAAAGGCCAGGAACCGTAAAAA
GGCCGCGTTGCTGGCGTTTTTCCATAGGCTCCGCCCCCCTGACGAGCATCACAAAAATCGACGCTCAAGT
CAGAGGTGGCGAAACCCGACAGGACTATAAAGATACCAGGCGTTTCCCCCTGGAAGCTCCCTCGTGCGCT
CTCCTGTTCCGACCCTGCCGCTTACCGGATACCTGTCCGCCTTTCTCCCTTCGGGAAGCGTGGCGCTTTC
TCATAGCTCACGCTGTAGGTATCTCAGTTCGGTGTAGGTCGTTCGCTCCAAGCTGGGCTGTGTGCACGAA
CCCCCCGTTCAGCCCGACCGCTGCGCCTTATCCGGTAACTATCGTCTTGAGTCCAACCCGGTAAGACACG
ACTTATCGCCACTGGCAGCAGCCACTGGTAACAGGATTAGCAGAGCGAGGTATGTAGGCGGTGCTACAGA
GTTCTTGAAGTGGTGGCCTAACTACGGCTACACTAGAAGAACAGTATTTGGTATCTGCGCTCTGCTGAAG
CCAGTTACCTTCGGAAAAAGAGTTGGTAGCTCTTGATCCGGCAAACAAACCACCGCTGGTAGCGGTGGTT
TTTTTGTTTGCAAGCAGCAGATTACGCGCAGAAAAAAAGGATCTCAAGAAGATCCTTTGATCTTTTCTAC
GGGGTCTGACGCTCAGTGGAACGAAAACTCACGTTAAGGGATTTTGGTCATGAGATTATCAAAAAGGATC
TTCACCTAGATCCTTTTAAATTAAAAATGAAGTTTTAAATCAATCTAAAGTATATATGAGTAAACTTGGT
CTGACAGTTACCAATGCTTAATCAGTGAGGCACCTATCTCAGCGATCTGTCTATTTCGTTCATCCATAGT
TGCCTGACTCCCCGTCGTGTAGATAACTACGATACGGGAGGGCTTACCATCTGGCCCCAGTGCTGCAATG
ATACCGCGAGACCCACGCTCACCGGCTCCAGATTTATCAGCAATAAACCAGCCAGCCGGAAGGGCCGAGC
GCAGAAGTGGTCCTGCAACTTTATCCGCCTCCATCCAGTCTATTAATTGTTGCCGGGAAGCTAGAGTAAG
TAGTTCGCCAGTTAATAGTTTGCGCAACGTTGTTGCCATTGCTACAGGCATCGTGGTGTCACGCTCGTCG
TTTGGTATGGCTTCATTCAGCTCCGGTTCCCAACGATCAAGGCGAGTTACATGATCCCCCATGTTGTGCA
AAAAAGCGGTTAGCTCCTTCGGTCCTCCGATCGTTGTCAGAAGTAAGTTGGCCGCAGTGTTATCACTCAT
GGTTATGGCAGCACTGCATAATTCTCTTACTGTCATGCCATCCGTAAGATGCTTTTCTGTGACTGGTGAG
TACTCAACCAAGTCATTCTGAGAATAGTGTATGCGGCGACCGAGTTGCTCTTGCCCGGCGTCAATACGGG
ATAATACCGCGCCACATAGCAGAACTTTAAAAGTGCTCATCATTGGAAAACGTTCTTCGGGGCGAAAACT
CTCAAGGATCTTACCGCTGTTGAGATCCAGTTCGATGTAACCCACTCGTGCACCCAACTGATCTTCAGCA
TCTTTTACTTTCACCAGCGTTTCTGGGTGAGCAAAAACAGGAAGGCAAAATGCCGCAAAAAAGGGAATAA
GGGCGACACGGAAATGTTGAATACTCATACTCTTCCTTTTTCAATATTATTGAAGCATTTATCAGGGTTA
TTGTCTCATGAGCGGATACATATTTGAATGTATTTAGAAAAATAAACAAATAGGGGTTCCGCGCACATTT
CCCCGAAAAGTGCCACCTGACGTC
Features (pLannotate 1.2.2; 18 found; start..end, strand, type, name):
     28..80      -  misc_feature   bom (fragment): basis of mobility region from pBR322
    381..412     +  promoter       minP: minimal TATA-box promoter with low basal activity
    437..455     +  promoter       T7 promoter: promoter for bacteriophage T7 RNA polymerase
    470..2120    +  CDS            luciferase (fragment): firefly luciferase synthetic luc2 version of the luciferase gene
   2170..2394    +  polyA_signal   bGH poly(A) signal: bovine growth hormone polyadenylation signal
   2398..2419    +  promoter       SV40 promoter (fragment): SV40 enhancer and early promoter
   2440..2868    +  rep_origin     f1 ori (sequence partly withheld): f1 bacteriophage origin of replication; arrow indicates direction of (+) strand synthesis
   2882..3211    +  promoter       SV40 promoter: SV40 enhancer and early promoter
   3278..4069    +  CDS            neo: KKA2_KLEPN - Also known as kan, nptII. Experimental evidence at protein level: Swiss-Prot protein existence level 1. Resistance to kanamycin, neomycin, paromomycin, ribostamycin, butirosin and gentamicin B. From Klebsiella pneumoniae.
   4093..4251    +  CDS            ble (fragment): BLE_KLEPN - Experimental evidence at protein level: Swiss-Prot protein existence level 1. Binding protein with a strong affinity to the bleomycin family of antibiotics. Binds to CL990; an antimitotic-antibiotic compound. From Klebsiella pneumoniae.
   4246..4367    +  polyA_signal   SV40 poly(A) signal: SV40 polyadenylation signal
   4440..4456    -  protein_bind   lac operator: The lac repressor binds to the lac operator to inhibit transcription in E. coli. This inhibition can be relieved by adding lactose or isopropyl-β-D-thiogalactopyranoside (IPTG). lac repressor encoded by lacI
   4464..4494    -  promoter       lac promoter: promoter for the E. coli lac operon
   4509..4530    -  protein_bind   CAP binding site: CAP binding activates transcription in the presence of cAMP. E. coli catabolite activator protein
   4543..4635    -  CDS            lacI (fragment): lac repressor; lacI; The lac repressor binds to the lac operator to inhibit transcription in E. coli. This inhibition can be relieved by adding lactose or isopropyl-β-D-thiogalactopyranoside (IPTG).
   4818..5406    -  rep_origin     ori: high-copy-number ColE1/pMB1/pBR322/pUC origin of replication
   5577..6437    -  CDS            AmpR: β-lactamase; bla; confers resistance to ampicillin, carbenicillin, and related antibiotics
   6438..6542    -  promoter       AmpR promoter: bla
