[The description below was written by a language model from this plasmid's Addgene catalogue record and pLannotate feature annotations shown in this document.]
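Description:
pcDNA3.1+_SRE_luciferase is a mammalian reporter plasmid built on the pcDNA3.1(+) backbone, in which firefly (Photinus pyralis) luciferase is placed under a serum response element (SRE) promoter rather than a constitutive one. No CMV enhancer/promoter is annotated in the roughly 6.6 kb sequence. Instead, a minimal TATA-box promoter (minP) with low basal activity lies just upstream of the reporter. The SRE repeats themselves are not annotated, but they presumably occupy the unannotated stretch preceding minP. The retained T7 promoter from the backbone lies between minP and the coding sequence, which is identified as the synthetic luc2 version of luciferase and is terminated by the bovine growth hormone polyadenylation signal. According to the depositor comments, both the SRE sequence and the luciferase gene were PCR-amplified from earlier plasmids.

The remaining features are standard pcDNA3.1 elements. Propagation in E. coli relies on a high-copy ColE1/pUC-type origin and the AmpR β-lactamase gene with its own promoter. An f1 origin is also present. An SV40 enhancer/early promoter drives the neomycin phosphotransferase gene, followed by an SV40 poly(A) signal, which allows G418 selection of stably transfected mammalian cells. The small lac promoter/operator, lacI, ble and bom annotations are backbone remnants or fragment matches with no evident function.

Because minP is nearly silent on its own, luciferase output depends on transcription factors bound at the SRE. This makes the plasmid a luminescent readout for serum response factor-based activation. The depositors used it to evaluate the activity of an SRF-VP64 transgene, as the circuit-responsive reporter in work on a platform for directed evolution in mammalian cells.
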