Addgene plasmid #240265: pcDNA3.1+_SRE_luciferase
Purpose: Circuit-responsive (SRE promoter) expression of firefly luciferase. Used for evaluation of SRF-VP64 transgene activity.
Depositing lab: Gregory Neely. Depositing organization: University of Sydney. Publication: A chimeric viral platform for directed evolution in mammalian cells. Cole AJ, Denes CE, Moreno CL, Hunault L, Dobson T, Hesselson D, Neely GG. Nat Commun. 2025 May 7;16(1):4250. doi: 10.1038/s41467-025-59438-2. PubMed 40335481.
Backbone
  Vector backbone: pcDNA3.1(+)
  Vector type: Mammalian Expression, Luciferase
  Selectable markers: Neomycin (select with G418)
Growth in bacteria
  Bacterial resistance: Ampicillin, 100 μg/mL
  Growth temperature: 37°C
  Growth strain: DH5alpha
  Copy number: High Copy
Gene/Insert
  Gene/Insert name: firefly luciferase (alt name: LUC)
  Species: Photinus pyralis
  Promoter: SRE
  Cloning method: Other
Resource information
  A portion of this plasmid was derived from a plasmid made by: Justin English, Bryan Roth (Addgene #127692), and Jeff Holst.
Terms and licenses: Academic/Nonprofit Terms; Industry Terms: Not Available to Industry
Depositor comments: The SRE sequence was PCR-amplified from Addgene #127692. The luciferase gene was PCR-amplified from plasmid pBCKS(HIV-1SDmCMVeGFP-P2A-luc2pre-IIU) described in Tiffen et al., 2010 (https://doi.org/10.1186/1476-4598-9-299)
How to cite: pcDNA3.1+_SRE_luciferase was a gift from Gregory Neely (Addgene plasmid # 240265 ; http://n2t.net/addgene:240265 ; RRID:Addgene_240265)
